>Addgene plasmid #203372 | Tau BA 12->7 P301S | depositor partial sequence | sequence record 394384 | Construct 12->7 tau BA P301S sequenced with exon7 flag forward primer
TCATGACATCGATTACAAGGATGACGATGACAAGGATGGTAAAACGAAGATCGCCACACCGCGGGGAGCA
GCCCCTCCAGGCCAGAAGGGCCAGGCCAACGCCACCAGGATTCCAGCAAAAACCCCGCCCGCTCCAAAGA
CACCACCCAGCTCTGGTGAACCTCCAAAATCAGGGGATCGCAGCGGCTACAGCAGCCCCGGCTCCCCAGG
CACTCCCGGCAGCCGCTCCCGCACCCCGTCCCTTCCAACCCCACCCACCCGGGAGCCCAAGAAGGTGGCA
GTGGTCCGTACTCCACCCAAGTCGCCGTCTTCCGCCAAGAGCCGCCTGCAGACAGCCCCCGTGCCCATGC
CAGACCTGAAGAATGTCAAGTCCAAGATCGGCTCCACTGAGAACCTGAAGCACCAGCCGGGAGGCGGGAA
GGTGCAGATAATTAATAAGAAGCTGGATCTTAGCAACGTCCAGTCCAAGTGTGGCTCAAAGGATAATATC
AAACACGTCTCGGGAGGCGGCAGTGTGCAAATAGTCTACAAACCAGTTGACCTGAGCAAGGTGACCTCCA
AGTGTGGCTCATTAGGCAACATCCATCATAAACCAGGAGGTGGCCAGGTGGAAGTAAAATCTGAGAAGCT
TGACTTCAAGGACAGAGTCCAGTCGAAGATTGGGTCCCTGGACAATATCACCCACGTCCCTGGCGGAGGA
AATAAAAAGGTAAAGGGGGTAGGGTGGGTTGGATG
