[The description below was written by a language model from this plasmid's Addgene catalogue record.]
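Description:
Tau BA 12->7 P301S is a mammalian expression plasmid built on the pcDNA 3.1 backbone and carrying sequence from the human MAPT gene, which encodes the microtubule-associated protein tau. It is maintained in E. coli under ampicillin selection. The record gives no feature table, so other backbone elements such as the replication origins, polyadenylation signals and any mammalian selection marker are not documented for this particular construct. The promoter driving the insert is listed as "CMVf", presumably a form of the strong, constitutive cytomegalovirus immediate-early promoter typical of pcDNA 3.1 vectors.

The insert is described as tau with an internal FLAG tag, an epitope placed within the coding sequence rather than at a terminus, which would allow antibody-based detection of any protein product. It carries the P301S substitution, a MAPT mutation associated with frontotemporal dementia with parkinsonism linked to chromosome 17 (FTDP-17). The "12->7" in the name, together with the associated study's focus on how FTDP-17 mutants affect circular tau RNAs, suggests that the construct is designed to produce a circular RNA through backsplicing of exon 12 to exon 7. However, the record does not state this explicitly, nor does it define the exact exon and intron content of the insert or the meaning of "BA". An internal tag would fit such a design, since it would remain within a circularised reading frame, but this is an inference.

The stated purpose is transfection and in vitro assays, consistent with expressing the mutant tau sequence in cultured mammalian cells to compare its RNA and protein products with those of wild-type or other mutant versions.
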