Addgene plasmid #203372: Tau BA 12->7 P301S
Purpose: For transfection and in vitro assay
Depositing lab: Stefan Stamm. Depositing organization: University of Kentucky. Publication: Influence of FTDP-17 mutants on circular tau RNAs. Margvelani G, Welden JR, Maquera AA, Van Eyk JE, Murray C, Miranda Sardon SC, Stamm S. Biochim Biophys Acta Mol Basis Dis. 2024 Apr;1870(4):167036. doi: 10.1016/j.bbadis.2024.167036. Epub 2024 Jan 28. PubMed 38286213.
Backbone
  Vector backbone: pcDNA 3.1
  Vector type: Mammalian Expression
Growth in bacteria
  Bacterial resistance: Ampicillin, 100 μg/mL
  Growth temperature: 37°C
  Growth strain: NEB Stable
  Copy number: Unknown
Gene/Insert
  Gene/Insert name: MAPT (alt name: Tau (with internal FLAG-tag))
  Species: H. sapiens (human)
  Mutation: P301S
  Entrez Gene: MAPT (a.k.a. DDPAC, FTD1, FTDP-17, MAPTL, MSTD, MTBT1, MTBT2, PPND, PPP1R103, TAU, Tau-PHF6, tau-40)
  Promoter: CMVf
  Cloning method: Unknown
Terms and licenses: Academic/Nonprofit Terms; Industry Terms: Not Available to Industry
Depositor comments: Please visit https://doi.org/10.1101/2023.09.08.556913 for bioRxiv preprint.
How to cite: Tau BA 12->7 P301S was a gift from Stefan Stamm (Addgene plasmid # 203372 ; http://n2t.net/addgene:203372 ; RRID:Addgene_203372)
